Addgene plasmid #88857: pYTP MYRF sg1
Purpose: pAC154-dual-dCas9VP160-sgExpression with MYRF sg1 cloned into BbsI site
Depositing lab: Mahmoud Pouladi. Depositing organization: Translational Laboratory in Genetic Medicine, BMSI, A*STAR.
Backbone
  Vector backbone: pAC154-dual-dCas9VP160-sgExpression
  Backbone manufacturer: Rudolf Jaenisch (Addgene plasmid # 48240)
  Vector type: Mammalian Expression, CRISPR
Growth in bacteria
  Bacterial resistance: Ampicillin, 100 μg/mL
  Growth temperature: 37°C
  Growth strain: DH5alpha
  Copy number: High Copy
Gene/Insert
  Gene/Insert name: dCas9VP160 and MYRF sg1 gRNA
  gRNA/shRNA sequence: GGCAAGCGCGGCGGCGGACC
  Species: H. sapiens (human)
  Insert size (bp): 20
  Entrez Gene: MYRF (a.k.a. C11orf9, MRF, Ndt80, pqn-47)
  Promoter: U6
  Cloning method: Restriction Enzyme; 5′ cloning site BbsI (destroyed during cloning); 3′ cloning site BbsI (destroyed during cloning)
  Sequencing primers: 5′ LKO5
Terms and licenses: Academic/Nonprofit Terms; Industry Terms: Not Available to Industry
How to cite: pYTP MYRF sg1 was a gift from Mahmoud Pouladi (Addgene plasmid # 88857 ; http://n2t.net/addgene:88857 ; RRID:Addgene_88857)
