[The description below was written by a language model from this plasmid's Addgene catalogue record and pLannotate feature annotations shown in this document.]
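Description:
pYTP MYRF sg1 is a mammalian expression CRISPR activation plasmid of about 8.9 kb. It was built by cloning a 20-nt guide sequence targeting human MYRF (myelin regulatory factor, also known as C11orf9 or MRF) into the BbsI site of the all-in-one backbone pAC154-dual-dCas9VP160-sgExpression; both BbsI sites were destroyed in the process. In bacteria the plasmid replicates from a high-copy ColE1/pUC-type origin and is selected with ampicillin through a β-lactamase (AmpR) cassette driven by its own promoter. An f1 phage origin is also present. No mammalian selection marker or fluorescent reporter is annotated.

The plasmid carries two expression units in the same orientation. A human U6 RNA polymerase III promoter drives the MYRF guide fused to the Streptococcus pyogenes gRNA scaffold. Downstream, a hybrid promoter made up of the CMV enhancer, chicken β-actin promoter and a hybrid intron drives an HA-tagged Cas9 open reading frame fused at its C-terminus to VP160, ten tandem copies of the minimal VP16 activation domain, and terminated by the bGH polyadenylation signal. The automated annotation labels this frame simply as Cas9, but the catalogue entry identifies it as nuclease-dead dCas9. The guide should therefore recruit the activator to its target site without cutting the DNA.

A single AAV2 ITR is annotated after the poly(A) signal. With only one detected, it looks like a remnant of the backbone's lineage rather than part of a functional packaging cassette. The design points to transfection into human cells to upregulate endogenous MYRF transcription, although the record does not state a specific application, and the "sg1" name suggests it may belong to a series of guides.
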