Features (pLannotate 1.2.2; 18 found; start..end, strand, type, name):
     20..608     +  rep_origin     ori: high-copy-number ColE1/pMB1/pBR322/pUC origin of replication
    670..910     +  promoter       U6 promoter: RNA polymerase III promoter for human U6 snRNA
    939..1014    +  misc_RNA       gRNA scaffold: guide RNA scaffold for the Streptococcus pyogenes CRISPR/Cas9 system
   1021..1064    +  misc_RNA       gRNA scaffold (fragment): guide RNA scaffold for the Streptococcus pyogenes CRISPR/Cas9 system
   1111..1396    +  enhancer       CMV enhancer: human cytomegalovirus immediate early enhancer; contains an 18-bp deletion relative to the standard CMV enhancer
   1398..1678    +  promoter       chicken β-actin promoter: No description available
   1679..1906    +  intron         hybrid intron: hybrid between chicken β-actin (CBA) and minute virus of mice (MMV) introns (Gray et al., 2011)
   1927..1954    +  CDS            3xHA (fragment): three tandem HA epitope tags
   1987..6087    +  CDS            Cas9: Cas9 (Csn1) endonuclease from the Streptococcus pyogenes Type II CRISPR/Cas system generates RNA-guided double strand breaks in DNA
   6145..6528    +  CDS            VP160: 10 tandem repeats of the minimal activation domain of herpes simplex virus VP16 (Cheng et al., 2013)
   6579..6690    +  polyA_signal   bGH poly(A) signal: bovine growth hormone polyadenylation signal
   6795..6935    +  repeat_region  AAV2 ITR: inverted terminal repeat of adeno-associated virus serotype 2 inverted
   6940..6991    -  misc_feature   bom (fragment): basis of mobility region from pBR322
   7010..7465    +  rep_origin     f1 ori (sequence partly withheld): f1 bacteriophage origin of replication; arrow indicates direction of (+) strand synthesis
   7466..7515    -  misc_feature   bom (fragment): basis of mobility region from pBR322
   7617..7652    -  CDS            rop (fragment): Rop protein, which maintains plasmids at low copy number; rop
   7747..7851    +  promoter       AmpR promoter: bla
   7852..8712    +  CDS            AmpR: β-lactamase; bla; confers resistance to ampicillin, carbenicillin, and related antibiotics
>Addgene plasmid #88857 | pYTP MYRF sg1 | addgene full sequence | sequence record 179037 | Addgene NGS Result
AAAAGATCAAAGGATCTTCTTGAGATCCTTTTTTTCTGCGCGTAATCTGCTGCTTGCAAACAAAAAAACC
ACCGCTACCAGCGGTGGTTTGTTTGCCGGATCAAGAGCTACCAACTCTTTTTCCGAAGGTAACTGGCTTC
AGCAGAGCGCAGATACCAAATACTGTTCTTCTAGTGTAGCCGTAGTTAGGCCACCACTTCAAGAACTCTG
TAGCACCGCCTACATACCTCGCTCTGCTAATCCTGTTACCAGTGGCTGCTGCCAGTGGCGATAAGTCGTG
TCTTACCGGGTTGGACTCAAGACGATAGTTACCGGATAAGGCGCAGCGGTCGGGCTGAACGGGGGGTTCG
TGCACACAGCCCAGCTTGGAGCGAACGACCTACACCGAACTGAGATACCTACAGCGTGAGCTATGAGAAA
GCGCCACGCTTCCCGAAGGGAGAAAGGCGGACAGGTATCCGGTAAGCGGCAGGGTCGGAACAGGAGAGCG
CACGAGGGAGCTTCCAGGGGGAAACGCCTGGTATCTTTATAGTCCTGTCGGGTTTCGCCACCTCTGACTT
GAGCGTCGATTTTTGTGATGCTCGTCAGGGGGGCGGAGCCTATGGAAAAACGCCAGCAACGCGGCCTTTT
TACGGTTCCTGGCCTTTTGCTGGCCTTTTGCTCACATGTGAGGGCCTATTTCCCATGATTCCTTCATATT
TGCATATACGATACAAGGCTGTTAGAGAGATAATTGGAATTAATTTGACTGTAAACACAAAGATATTAGT
ACAAAATACGTGACGTAGAAAGTAATAATTTCTTGGGTAGTTTGCAGTTTTAAAATTATGTTTTAAAATG
GACTATCATATGCTTACCGTAACTTGAAAGTATTTCGATTTCTTGGCTTTATATATCTTGTGGAAAGGAC
GAAACACCGGCAAGCGCGGCGGCGGACCGTTTTAGAGCTAGAAATAGCAAGTTAAAATAAGGCTAGTCCG
TTATCAACTTGAAAAAGTGGCACCGAGTCGGTGCTTTTTTGTTTTAGAGCTAGAAATAGCAAGTTAAAAT
AAGGCTAGTCCGTTTTTAGCGCGTGCGCCAATTCTGCAGACAAATGGCTCTAGAGGTACCCGTTACATAA
CTTACGGTAAATGGCCCGCCTGGCTGACCGCCCAACGACCCCCGCCCATTGACGTCAATAGTAACGCCAA
TAGGGACTTTCCATTGACGTCAATGGGTGGAGTATTTACGGTAAACTGCCCACTTGGCAGTACATCAAGT
GTATCATATGCCAAGTACGCCCCCTATTGACGTCAATGACGGTAAATGGCCCGCCTGGCATTGTGCCCAG
TACATGACCTTATGGGACTTTCCTACTTGGCAGTACATCTACGTATTAGTCATCGCTATTACCATGGTCG
AGGTGAGCCCCACGTTCTGCTTCACTCTCCCCATCTCCCCCCCCTCCCCACCCCCAATTTTGTATTTATT
TATTTTTTAATTATTTTGTGCAGCGATGGGGGGGGGGGGGGGGGGGGGGGGGCGCGCGCCAGGCGGGGCG
GGGCGGGGCGAGGGGCGGGGCGGGGCGAGGCGGAGAGGTGCGGCGGCAGCCAATCAGAGCGGCGCGCTCC
GAAAGTTTCCTTTTATGGCGAGGCGGCGGCGGCGGCGGCCCTATAAAAAGCGAAGCGCGCGGCGGGCGGG
AGTCGCTGCGCGCTGCCTTCGCCCCGTGCCCCGCTCCGCCGCCGCCTCGCGCCGCCCGCCCCGGCTCTGA
CTGACCGCGTTACTCCCACAGGTGAGCGGGCGGGACGGCCCTTCTCCTCCGGGCTGTAATTAGCTGAGCA
AGAGGTAAGGGTTTAAGGGATGGTTGGTTGGTGGGGTATTAATGTTTAATTACCTGGAGCACCTGCCTGA
AATCACTTTTTTTCAGGTTGGACCGGTGCCACCATGTACCCATACGATGTTCCAGATTACGCTTCGCCGA
AGAAAAAGCGCAAGGTCGAAGCGTCCGACAAGAAGTACAGCATCGGCCTGGCCATCGGCACCAACTCTGT
GGGCTGGGCCGTGATCACCGACGAGTACAAGGTGCCCAGCAAGAAATTCAAGGTGCTGGGCAACACCGAC
CGGCACAGCATCAAGAAGAACCTGATCGGAGCCCTGCTGTTCGACAGCGGCGAAACAGCCGAGGCCACCC
GGCTGAAGAGAACCGCCAGAAGAAGATACACCAGACGGAAGAACCGGATCTGCTATCTGCAAGAGATCTT
CAGCAACGAGATGGCCAAGGTGGACGACAGCTTCTTCCACAGACTGGAAGAGTCCTTCCTGGTGGAAGAG
GATAAGAAGCACGAGCGGCACCCCATCTTCGGCAACATCGTGGACGAGGTGGCCTACCACGAGAAGTACC
CCACCATCTACCACCTGAGAAAGAAACTGGTGGACAGCACCGACAAGGCCGACCTGCGGCTGATCTATCT
GGCCCTGGCCCACATGATCAAGTTCCGGGGCCACTTCCTGATCGAGGGCGACCTGAACCCCGACAACAGC
GACGTGGACAAGCTGTTCATCCAGCTGGTGCAGACCTACAACCAGCTGTTCGAGGAAAACCCCATCAACG
CCAGCGGCGTGGACGCCAAGGCCATCCTGTCTGCCAGACTGAGCAAGAGCAGACGGCTGGAAAATCTGAT
CGCCCAGCTGCCCGGCGAGAAGAAGAATGGCCTGTTCGGCAACCTGATTGCCCTGAGCCTGGGCCTGACC
CCCAACTTCAAGAGCAACTTCGACCTGGCCGAGGATGCCAAACTGCAGCTGAGCAAGGACACCTACGACG
ACGACCTGGACAACCTGCTGGCCCAGATCGGCGACCAGTACGCCGACCTGTTTCTGGCCGCCAAGAACCT
GTCCGACGCCATCCTGCTGAGCGACATCCTGAGAGTGAACACCGAGATCACCAAGGCCCCCCTGAGCGCC
TCTATGATCAAGAGATACGACGAGCACCACCAGGACCTGACCCTGCTGAAAGCTCTCGTGCGGCAGCAGC
TGCCTGAGAAGTACAAAGAGATTTTCTTCGACCAGAGCAAGAACGGCTACGCCGGCTACATTGACGGCGG
AGCCAGCCAGGAAGAGTTCTACAAGTTCATCAAGCCCATCCTGGAAAAGATGGACGGCACCGAGGAACTG
CTCGTGAAGCTGAACAGAGAGGACCTGCTGCGGAAGCAGCGGACCTTCGACAACGGCAGCATCCCCCACC
AGATCCACCTGGGAGAGCTGCACGCCATTCTGCGGCGGCAGGAAGATTTTTACCCATTCCTGAAGGACAA
CCGGGAAAAGATCGAGAAGATCCTGACCTTCCGCATCCCCTACTACGTGGGCCCTCTGGCCAGGGGAAAC
AGCAGATTCGCCTGGATGACCAGAAAGAGCGAGGAAACCATCACCCCCTGGAACTTCGAGGAAGTGGTGG
ACAAGGGCGCTTCCGCCCAGAGCTTCATCGAGCGGATGACCAACTTCGATAAGAACCTGCCCAACGAGAA
GGTGCTGCCCAAGCACAGCCTGCTGTACGAGTACTTCACCGTGTATAACGAGCTGACCAAAGTGAAATAC
GTGACCGAGGGAATGAGAAAGCCCGCCTTCCTGAGCGGCGAGCAGAAAAAGGCCATCGTGGACCTGCTGT
TCAAGACCAACCGGAAAGTGACCGTGAAGCAGCTGAAAGAGGACTACTTCAAGAAAATCGAGTGCTTCGA
CTCCGTGGAAATCTCCGGCGTGGAAGATCGGTTCAACGCCTCCCTGGGCACATACCACGATCTGCTGAAA
ATTATCAAGGACAAGGACTTCCTGGACAATGAGGAAAACGAGGACATTCTGGAAGATATCGTGCTGACCC
TGACACTGTTTGAGGACAGAGAGATGATCGAGGAACGGCTGAAAACCTATGCCCACCTGTTCGACGACAA
AGTGATGAAGCAGCTGAAGCGGCGGAGATACACCGGCTGGGGCAGGCTGAGCCGGAAGCTGATCAACGGC
ATCCGGGACAAGCAGTCCGGCAAGACAATCCTGGATTTCCTGAAGTCCGACGGCTTCGCCAACAGAAACT
TCATGCAGCTGATCCACGACGACAGCCTGACCTTTAAAGAGGACATCCAGAAAGCCCAGGTGTCCGGCCA
GGGCGATAGCCTGCACGAGCACATTGCCAATCTGGCCGGCAGCCCCGCCATTAAGAAGGGCATCCTGCAG
ACAGTGAAGGTGGTGGACGAGCTCGTGAAAGTGATGGGCCGGCACAAGCCCGAGAACATCGTGATCGAAA
TGGCCAGAGAGAACCAGACCACCCAGAAGGGACAGAAGAACAGCCGCGAGAGAATGAAGCGGATCGAAGA
GGGCATCAAAGAGCTGGGCAGCCAGATCCTGAAAGAACACCCCGTGGAAAACACCCAGCTGCAGAACGAG
AAGCTGTACCTGTACTACCTGCAGAATGGGCGGGATATGTACGTGGACCAGGAACTGGACATCAACCGGC
TGTCCGACTACGATGTGGACGCCATCGTGCCTCAGAGCTTTCTGAAGGACGACTCCATCGACAACAAGGT
GCTGACCAGAAGCGACAAGAACCGGGGCAAGAGCGACAACGTGCCCTCCGAAGAGGTCGTGAAGAAGATG
AAGAACTACTGGCGGCAGCTGCTGAACGCCAAGCTGATTACCCAGAGAAAGTTCGACAATCTGACCAAGG
CCGAGAGAGGCGGCCTGAGCGAACTGGATAAGGCCGGCTTCATCAAGAGACAGCTGGTGGAAACCCGGCA
GATCACAAAGCACGTGGCACAGATCCTGGACTCCCGGATGAACACTAAGTACGACGAGAATGACAAGCTG
ATCCGGGAAGTGAAAGTGATCACCCTGAAGTCCAAGCTGGTGTCCGATTTCCGGAAGGATTTCCAGTTTT
ACAAAGTGCGCGAGATCAACAACTACCACCACGCCCACGACGCCTACCTGAACGCCGTCGTGGGAACCGC
CCTGATCAAAAAGTACCCTAAGCTGGAAAGCGAGTTCGTGTACGGCGACTACAAGGTGTACGACGTGCGG
AAGATGATCGCCAAGAGCGAGCAGGAAATCGGCAAGGCTACCGCCAAGTACTTCTTCTACAGCAACATCA
TGAACTTTTTCAAGACCGAGATTACCCTGGCCAACGGCGAGATCCGGAAGCGGCCTCTGATCGAGACAAA
CGGCGAAACCGGGGAGATCGTGTGGGATAAGGGCCGGGATTTTGCCACCGTGCGGAAAGTGCTGAGCATG
CCCCAAGTGAATATCGTGAAAAAGACCGAGGTGCAGACAGGCGGCTTCAGCAAAGAGTCTATCCTGCCCA
AGAGGAACAGCGATAAGCTGATCGCCAGAAAGAAGGACTGGGACCCTAAGAAGTACGGCGGCTTCGACAG
CCCCACCGTGGCCTATTCTGTGCTGGTGGTGGCCAAAGTGGAAAAGGGCAAGTCCAAGAAACTGAAGAGT
GTGAAAGAGCTGCTGGGGATCACCATCATGGAAAGAAGCAGCTTCGAGAAGAATCCCATCGACTTTCTGG
AAGCCAAGGGCTACAAAGAAGTGAAAAAGGACCTGATCATCAAGCTGCCTAAGTACTCCCTGTTCGAGCT
GGAAAACGGCCGGAAGAGAATGCTGGCCTCTGCCGGCGAACTGCAGAAGGGAAACGAACTGGCCCTGCCC
TCCAAATATGTGAACTTCCTGTACCTGGCCAGCCACTATGAGAAGCTGAAGGGCTCCCCCGAGGATAATG
AGCAGAAACAGCTGTTTGTGGAACAGCACAAGCACTACCTGGACGAGATCATCGAGCAGATCAGCGAGTT
CTCCAAGAGAGTGATCCTGGCCGACGCTAATCTGGACAAAGTGCTGTCCGCCTACAACAAGCACCGGGAT
AAGCCCATCAGAGAGCAGGCCGAGAATATCATCCACCTGTTTACCCTGACCAATCTGGGAGCCCCTGCCG
CCTTCAAGTACTTTGACACCACCATCGACCGGAAGAGGTACACCAGCACCAAAGAGGTGCTGGACGCCAC
CCTGATCCACCAGAGCATCACCGGCCTGTACGAGACACGGATCGACCTGTCTCAGCTGGGAGGCGACAGC
CCCAAGAAGAAGAGAAAGGTGGAGGCCAGCGGGCCGGCCGGATCCGGGCGCGCCGACGCGCTGGACGATT
TCGATCTCGACATGCTGGGTTCTGATGCCCTCGATGACTTTGACCTGGATATGTTGGGAAGCGACGCATT
GGATGACTTTGATCTGGACATGCTCGGCTCCGATGCTCTGGACGATTTCGATCTCGATATGTTAGGGTCA
GACGCACTGGATGATTTCGACCTTGATATGTTGGGAAGCGATGCCCTTGATGATTTCGACCTGGACATGC
TCGGCAGCGACGCCCTGGACGATTTCGATCTGGACATGCTGGGGTCCGATGCCTTGGATGATTTTGACTT
GGATATGCTGGGGAGTGATGCCCTGGACGACTTTGACCTGGACATGCTGGGCTCCGATGCGCTCGATGAC
TTCGATTTGGATATGTTGTATATCGATTGATTAATTAAGAATTCCTAGAGCTCGCTGATCAGCCTCGACT
GTGCCTTCTAGTTGCCAGCCATCTGTTGTTTGCCCCTCCCCCGTGCCTTCCTTGACCCTGGAAGGTGCCA
CTCCCACTGTCCTTTCCTAATAAAATGAGGAAATTGCATCGCATTGTCTGAGTAGGTGTCATTCTATTCT
GGGGGGTGGGGTGGGGCAGGACAGCAAGGGGGAGGATTGGGAAGAGAATAGCAGGCATGCTGGGGAGCGG
CCGCAGGAACCCCTAGTGATGGAGTTGGCCACTCCCTCTCTGCGCGCTCGCTCGCTCACTGAGGCCGGGC
GACCAAAGGTCGCCCGACGCCCGGGCTTTGCCCGGGCGGCCTCAGTGAGCGAGCGAGCGCGCAGCTGCCT
GCAGGGGCGCCTGATGCGGTATTTTCTCCTTACGCATCTGTGCGGTATTTCACACCGCATA
[95 nt withheld, positions 6992-7086]
T
[46 nt withheld, positions 7088-7133]
C
[141 nt withheld, positions 7135-7275]
CCTTTGACGTTGGAGTCCACGTTCTTT
[37 nt withheld, positions 7303-7339]
ACTCTATCTCGGGCTATTCTTTTGATTTATAAGGGATTTTGCCGATTTCGGTCTATTGGTTAAAAAATGA
GCTGATTTAACAAAAATTTAACGCGAATTTTAACAAAATATTAACGTTTACAATTTTATGGTGCACTCTC
AGTACAATCTGCTCTGATGCCGCATAGTTAAGCCAGCCCCGACACCCGCCAACACCCGCTGACGCGCCCT
GACGGGCTTGTCTGCTCCCGGCATCCGCTTACAGACAAGCTGTGACCGTCTCCGGGAGCTGCATGTGTCA
GAGGTTTTCACCGTCATCACCGAAACGCGCGAGACGAAAGGGCCTCGTGATACGCCTATTTTTATAGGTT
AATGTCATGATAATAATGGTTTCTTAGACGTCAGGTGGCACTTTTCGGGGAAATGTGCGCGGAACCCCTA
TTTGTTTATTTTTCTAAATACATTCAAATATGTATCCGCTCATGAGACAATAACCCTGATAAATGCTTCA
ATAATATTGAAAAAGGAAGAGTATGAGTATTCAACATTTCCGTGTCGCCCTTATTCCCTTTTTTGCGGCA
TTTTGCCTTCCTGTTTTTGCTCACCCAGAAACGCTGGTGAAAGTAAAAGATGCTGAAGATCAGTTGGGTG
CACGAGTGGGTTACATCGAACTGGATCTCAACAGCGGTAAGATCCTTGAGAGTTTTCGCCCCGAAGAACG
TTTTCCAATGATGAGCACTTTTAAAGTTCTGCTATGTGGCGCGGTATTATCCCGTATTGACGCCGGGCAA
GAGCAACTCGGTCGCCGCATACACTATTCTCAGAATGACTTGGTTGAGTACTCACCAGTCACAGAAAAGC
ATCTTACGGATGGCATGACAGTAAGAGAATTATGCAGTGCTGCCATAACCATGAGTGATAACACTGCGGC
CAACTTACTTCTGACAACGATCGGAGGACCGAAGGAGCTAACCGCTTTTTTGCACAACATGGGGGATCAT
GTAACTCGCCTTGATCGTTGGGAACCGGAGCTGAATGAAGCCATACCAAACGACGAGCGTGACACCACGA
TGCCTGTAGCAATGGCAACAACGTTGCGCAAACTATTAACTGGCGAACTACTTACTCTAGCTTCCCGGCA
ACAATTAATAGACTGGATGGAGGCGGATAAAGTTGCAGGACCACTTCTGCGCTCGGCCCTTCCGGCTGGC
TGGTTTATTGCTGATAAATCTGGAGCCGGTGAGCGTGGAAGCCGCGGTATCATTGCAGCACTGGGGCCAG
ATGGTAAGCCCTCCCGTATCGTAGTTATCTACACGACGGGGAGTCAGGCAACTATGGATGAACGAAATAG
ACAGATCGCTGAGATAGGTGCCTCACTGATTAAGCATTGGTAACTGTCAGACCAAGTTTACTCATATATA
CTTTAGATTGATTTAAAACTTCATTTTTAATTTAAAAGGATCTAGGTGAAGATCCTTTTTGATAATCTCA
TGACCAAAATCCCTTAACGTGAGTTTTCGTTCCACTGAGCGTCAGACCCCGTAG
